Addgene plasmid #237650: pRK5_msfGFP-HMGB1-Shuffled 2
Purpose: For overexpression of msfGFP-HMGB1-Shuffled 2
Depositing lab: Denes Hnisz. Depositing organization: Max Planck Institute for Molecular Genetics. Publication: Probing condensate microenvironments with a micropeptide killswitch. Zhang Y, Stoppelkamp I, Fernandez-Pernas P, Allram M, Charman M, Magalhaes AP, Piedavent-Salomon M, Sommer G, Sung YC, Meyer K, Grams N, Halko E, Dongre S, Meierhofer D, Malszycki M, Ilik IA, Aktas T, Kraushar ML, Vastenhouw N, Weitzman MD, Grebien F, Niskanen H, Hnisz D. Nature. 2025 Jun 4. doi: 10.1038/s41586-025-09141-5. PubMed 40468084.
Backbone
  Vector backbone: pRK5
  Vector type: Mammalian Expression
Growth in bacteria
  Bacterial resistance: Ampicillin, 100 μg/mL
  Growth temperature: 37°C
  Growth strain: DH5alpha
  Copy number: High Copy
Gene/Insert
  Gene/Insert name: HMGB1-Shuffled 2
  Species: H. sapiens (human)
  Entrez Gene: HMGB1 (a.k.a. HMG-1, HMG1, HMG3, SBP-1)
  Tag / fusion protein: msfGFP (N terminal on insert)
  Cloning method: Gibson Cloning
Terms and licenses: Academic/Nonprofit Terms; Industry Terms: Not Available to Industry
How to cite: pRK5_msfGFP-HMGB1-Shuffled 2 was a gift from Denes Hnisz (Addgene plasmid # 237650 ; http://n2t.net/addgene:237650 ; RRID:Addgene_237650)
