[The description below was written by a language model from this plasmid's Addgene catalogue record and pLannotate feature annotations shown in this document.]
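Description:
pRK5_msfGFP-HMGB1-Shuffled 2 is a mammalian expression plasmid of about 6.1 kb built on the pRK5 backbone and intended for overexpression of a fluorescently tagged human HMGB1 variant in cultured cells. It is maintained in E. coli as a high-copy plasmid through a ColE1/pUC-type origin and selected with ampicillin via the β-lactamase gene. The backbone also carries an M13 phage origin for single-stranded DNA production. Several short remnants typical of older cloning vectors are present as well: fragments of lacZα, lacI, rop and bom, plus a lac promoter/operator. These play no evident role in the construct's use.

The expression cassette is driven by the human cytomegalovirus immediate-early enhancer and promoter, followed by a fragment of CMV intron A and an SP6 promoter that could support in vitro transcription. The open reading frame encodes msfGFP (monomeric superfolder GFP, which the automated annotation matched to the related SiriusGFP) fused to the N terminus of the HMGB1-derived insert, and it ends at an SV40 polyadenylation signal. An SV40 enhancer/early promoter region lies downstream. The annotation tool recognised only part of the insert as HMGB1, with a bovine orthologue as best match. This fits the "Shuffled 2" name, which suggests that a portion of the sequence has been scrambled, although the record does not state which region or how. A short match to an IgH signal sequence upstream of the GFP is probably backbone-derived.

The associated publication concerns probing biomolecular condensate microenvironments, so the plasmid probably serves for imaging the localisation or condensate behaviour of this variant, perhaps as a sequence control. The record itself states only overexpression as the purpose.
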