Features (pLannotate 1.2.2; 22 found; start..end, strand, type, name):
     14..393     +  enhancer       CMV enhancer: human cytomegalovirus immediate early enhancer
    394..597     +  promoter       CMV promoter: human cytomegalovirus (CMV) immediate early promoter
    733..776     +  intron         CMV intron (fragment): modified intron A from human cytomegalovirus
    828..846     +  promoter       SP6 promoter: promoter for bacteriophage SP6 RNA polymerase
    850..887     +  CDS            IgH signal sequence (fragment): signal sequence from the mouse immunoglobulin heavy chain variable region
    939..1653    +  CDS            SiriusGFP (fragment): enhanced GFP (EGFP) derivative that exhibits robust folding and enhanced photostability (Zhong et al., 2019) mammalian codon-optimized
   1659..2201    +  CDS            HMGB1 (fragment): HMGB1_BOVIN - Also known as HMG1. Experimental evidence at protein level: Swiss-Prot protein existence level 1. In the extracellular compartment (following either active secretion or passive release)involved in regulation of the inflammatory response. Fully reduced HGMB1 (which subsequently gets oxidized after release) in association with CXCL12 mediates the recruitment of inflammatory cells during the initial phase of tissue injury; the CXCL12:HMGB1 complex triggers CXCR4 homodimerization (By similarity). Induces the migration of monocyte-derived immature dendritic cells and seems to regulate
   2340..2357    +  misc_feature   MCS (fragment): pUC18/19 multiple cloning site
   2378..2512    +  polyA_signal   SV40 poly(A) signal: SV40 polyadenylation signal
   2581..2938    +  promoter       SV40 promoter: SV40 enhancer and early promoter
   2957..3111    +  CDS            lacZα (fragment): LacZα fragment of β-galactosidase; lacZ fragment
   3117..3168    -  misc_feature   bom (fragment): basis of mobility region from pBR322
   3187..3567    +  rep_origin     M13 ori (sequence partly withheld): M13 bacteriophage origin of replication; arrow indicates direction of (+) strand synthesis
   3643..3692    -  misc_feature   bom (fragment): basis of mobility region from pBR322
   3794..3829    -  CDS            rop (fragment): Rop protein, which maintains plasmids at low copy number; rop
   3924..4028    +  promoter       AmpR promoter: bla
   4029..4889    +  CDS            AmpR: β-lactamase; bla; confers resistance to ampicillin, carbenicillin, and related antibiotics
   5060..5648    +  rep_origin     ori: high-copy-number ColE1/pMB1/pBR322/pUC origin of replication
   5831..5923    +  CDS            lacI (fragment): lac repressor; lacI; The lac repressor binds to the lac operator to inhibit transcription in E. coli. This inhibition can be relieved by adding lactose or isopropyl-β-D-thiogalactopyranoside (IPTG).
   5936..5957    +  protein_bind   CAP binding site: CAP binding activates transcription in the presence of cAMP. E. coli catabolite activator protein
   5972..6002    +  promoter       lac promoter: promoter for the E. coli lac operon
   6010..6026    +  protein_bind   lac operator: The lac repressor binds to the lac operator to inhibit transcription in E. coli. This inhibition can be relieved by adding lactose or isopropyl-β-D-thiogalactopyranoside (IPTG). lac repressor encoded by lacI
>Addgene plasmid #237650 | pRK5_msfGFP-HMGB1-Shuffled 2 | addgene full sequence | sequence record 471709 | Addgene NGS Result
TTCGAGCTCGCCCGACATTGATTATTGACTAGTTATTAATAGTAATCAATTACGGGGTCATTAGTTCATA
GCCCATATATGGAGTTCCGCGTTACATAACTTACGGTAAATGGCCCGCCTGGCTGACCGCCCAACGACCC
CCGCCCATTGACGTCAATAATGACGTATGTTCCCATAGTAACGCCAATAGGGACTTTCCATTGACGTCAA
TGGGTGGAGTATTTACGGTAAACTGCCCACTTGGCAGTACATCAAGTGTATCATATGCCAAGTACGCCCC
CTATTGACGTCAATGACGGTAAATGGCCCGCCTGGCATTATGCCCAGTACATGACCTTATGGGACTTTCC
TACTTGGCAGTACATCTACGTATTAGTCATCGCTATTACCATGGTGATGCGGTTTTGGCAGTACATCAAT
GGGCGTGGATAGCGGTTTGACTCACGGGGATTTCCAAGTCTCCACCCCATTGACGTCAATGGGAGTTTGT
TTTGGCACCAAAATCAACGGGACTTTCCAAAATGTCGTAACAACTCCGCCCCATTGACGCAAATGGGCGG
TAGGCGTGTACGGTGGGAGGTCTATATAAGCAGAGCTCGTTTAGTGAACCGTCAGATCGCCTGGAGACGC
CATCCACGCTGTTTTGACCTCCATAGAAGACACCGGGACCGATCCAGCCTCCGCGGCCGGGAACGGTGCA
TTGGAACGCGGATTCCCCGTGCCAAGAGTGACGTAAGTACCGCCTATAGAGTCTATAGGCCCACCCCCTT
GGCTTCGTTAGAACGCGGCTACAATTAATACATAACCTTATGTATCATACACATACGATTTAGGTGACAC
TATAGAATAACATCCACTTTGCCTTTCTCTCCACAGGTGTCCACTCCCAGGTCCAACTGCACCTCGGTTC
TATCGATTGAATTCGTACCGGTGCCACCATGGTGAGCAAGGGCGAGGAGCTGTTCACCGGGGTGGTGCCC
ATCCTGGTCGAGCTGGACGGCGACGTAAACGGCCACAAGTTCAGCGTGCGCGGCGAGGGCGAGGGCGATG
CCACCAACGGCAAGCTGACCCTGAAGTTCATCTGCACCACCGGCAAGCTGCCCGTGCCCTGGCCCACCCT
CGTGACCACCCTGACCTACGGCGTGCAGTGCTTCAGCCGCTACCCCGACCACATGAAGCAGCACGACTTC
TTCAAGTCCGCCATGCCCGAAGGCTACGTCCAGGAGCGCACCATCTCCTTCAAGGACGACGGCACCTACA
AGACCCGCGCCGAGGTGAAGTTCGAGGGCGACACCCTGGTGAACCGCATCGAGCTGAAGGGCATCGACTT
CAAGGAGGACGGCAACATCCTGGGGCACAAGCTGGAGTACAACTTCAACAGCCACAACGTCTATATCACG
GCCGACAAGCAGAAGAACGGCATCAAGGCGAACTTCAAGATCCGCCACAACGTCGAGGACGGCAGCGTGC
AGCTCGCCGACCACTACCAGCAGAACACCCCCATCGGCGACGGCCCCGTGCTGCTGCCCGACAACCACTA
CCTGAGCACCCAGTCCAAGCTGAGCAAAGACCCCAACGAGAAGCGCGATCACATGGTCCTGCTGGAGTTC
GTGACCGCCGCCGGGATCACTCTCGGCATGGACGAGCTGTACACGGCGATGGGCAAAGGAGATCCTAAGA
AGCCGAGAGGCAAAATGTCATCATATGCATTTTTTGTGCAAACTTGTCGGGAGGAGCATAAGAAGAAGCA
CCCAGATGCTTCAGTCAACTTCTCAGAGTTTTCTAAGAAGTGCTCAGAGAGGTGGAAGACCATGTCTGCT
AAAGAGAAAGGAAAATTTGAAGATATGGCAAAAGCGGACAAGGCCCGTTATGAAAGAGAAATGAAAACCT
ATATCCCTCCCAAAGGGGAGACAAAAAAGAAGTTCAAGGATCCCAATGCACCCAAGAGGCCTCCTTCGGC
CTTCTTCCTCTTCTGCTCTGAGTATCGCCCAAAAATCAAAGGAGAACATCCTGGCCTGTCCATTGGTGAT
GTTGCGAAGAAACTGGGAGAGATGTGGAATAACACTGCTGCAGATGACAAGCAGCCTTATGAAAAGAAGG
CTGCGAAGCTGAAGGAAAAATATGAAAAGGATATTGCTGCATATCGAGCTAAAGGAAAGCCTGATGCAGC
AAAAAAGGGAGTTGTCAAGGCTGAAAAAAGCAAGAAAAGGAAGAGGAGGAAGATGAGGAAGATGAAGAGG
ATGAGGAGGAGGAGGAAGATGAAGAAGATGAAGATGAAGAAGAAGTGTTTCATGTTGAATAAGTTCCTAG
TTATGCAGATGTCCTTCATGCTAGCGTAATCTAGAGTCGACCTGCAGAAGCTTGGCCGCCATGGCCCAAC
TTGTTTATTGCAGCTTATAATGGTTACAAATAAAGCAATAGCATCACAAATTTCACAAATAAAGCATTTT
TTTCACTGCATTCTAGTTGTGGTTTGTCCAAACTCATCAATGTATCTTATCATGTCTGGATCGGGAATTA
ATTCGGCGCAGCACCATGGCCTGAAATAACCTCTGAAAGAGGAACTTGGTTAGGTACCTTCTGAGGCGGA
AAGAACCAGCTGTGGAATGTGTGTCAGTTAGGGTGTGGAAAGTCCCCAGGCTCCCCAGCAGGCAGAAGTA
TGCAAAGCATGCATCTCAATTAGTCAGCAACCAGGTGTGGAAAGTCCCCAGGCTCCCCAGCAGGCAGAAG
TATGCAAAGCATGCATCTCAATTAGTCAGCAACCATAGTCCCGCCCCTAACTCCGCCCATCCCGCCCCTA
ACTCCGCCCAGTTCCGCCCATTCTCCGCCCCATGGCTGACTAATTTTTTTTATTTATGCAGAGGCCGAGG
CCGCCTCGGCCTCTGAGCTATTCCAGAAGTAGTGAGGAGGCTTTTTTGGAGGCCTAGGCTTTTGCAAAAA
GCTGTTAACAGCTTGGCACTGGCCGTCGTTTTACAACGTCGTGACTGGGAAAACCCTGGCGTTACCCAAC
TTAATCGCCTTGCAGCACATCCCCCTTTCGCCAGCTGGCGTAATAGCGAAGAGGCCCGCACCGATCGCCC
TTCCCAACAGTTGCGCAGCCTGAATGGCGAATGGCGCCTGATGCGGTATTTTCTCCTTACGCATCTGTGC
GGTATTTCACACCGCATA
[142 nt withheld, positions 3169-3310]
C
[141 nt withheld, positions 3312-3452]
CCTTTGACGTTGGAGTCCACGTTCTTT
[37 nt withheld, positions 3480-3516]
ACCCTATCTCGGGCTATTCTTTTGATTTATAAGGGATTTTGCCGATTTCGGCCTATTGGTTAAAAAATGA
GCTGATTTAACAAAAATTTAACGCGAATTTTAACAAAATATTAACGTTTACAATTTTATGGTGCACTCTC
AGTACAATCTGCTCTGATGCCGCATAGTTAAGCCAGCCCCGACACCCGCCAACACCCGCTGACGCGCCCT
GACGGGCTTGTCTGCTCCCGGCATCCGCTTACAGACAAGCTGTGACCGTCTCCGGGAGCTGCATGTGTCA
GAGGTTTTCACCGTCATCACCGAAACGCGCGAGACGAAAGGGCCTCGTGATACGCCTATTTTTATAGGTT
AATGTCATGATAATAATGGTTTCTTAGACGTCAGGTGGCACTTTTCGGGGAAATGTGCGCGGAACCCCTA
TTTGTTTATTTTTCTAAATACATTCAAATATGTATCCGCTCATGAGACAATAACCCTGATAAATGCTTCA
ATAATATTGAAAAAGGAAGAGTATGAGTATTCAACATTTCCGTGTCGCCCTTATTCCCTTTTTTGCGGCA
TTTTGCCTTCCTGTTTTTGCTCACCCAGAAACGCTGGTGAAAGTAAAAGATGCTGAAGATCAGTTGGGTG
CACGAGTGGGTTACATCGAACTGGATCTCAACAGCGGTAAGATCCTTGAGAGTTTTCGCCCCGAAGAACG
TTTTCCAATGATGAGCACTTTTAAAGTTCTGCTATGTGGCGCGGTATTATCCCGTATTGACGCCGGGCAA
GAGCAACTCGGTCGCCGCATACACTATTCTCAGAATGACTTGGTTGAGTACTCACCAGTCACAGAAAAGC
ATCTTACGGATGGCATGACAGTAAGAGAATTATGCAGTGCTGCCATAACCATGAGTGATAACACTGCGGC
CAACTTACTTCTGACAACGATCGGAGGACCGAAGGAGCTAACCGCTTTTTTGCACAACATGGGGGATCAT
GTAACTCGCCTTGATCGTTGGGAACCGGAGCTGAATGAAGCCATACCAAACGACGAGCGTGACACCACGA
TGCCTGTAGCAATGGCAACAACGTTGCGCAAACTATTAACTGGCGAACTACTTACTCTAGCTTCCCGGCA
ACAATTAATAGACTGGATGGAGGCGGATAAAGTTGCAGGACCACTTCTGCGCTCGGCCCTTCCGGCTGGC
TGGTTTATTGCTGATAAATCTGGAGCCGGTGAGCGTGGGTCTCGCGGTATCATTGCAGCACTGGGGCCAG
ATGGTAAGCCCTCCCGTATCGTAGTTATCTACACGACGGGGAGTCAGGCAACTATGGATGAACGAAATAG
ACAGATCGCTGAGATAGGTGCCTCACTGATTAAGCATTGGTAACTGTCAGACCAAGTTTACTCATATATA
CTTTAGATTGATTTAAAACTTCATTTTTAATTTAAAAGGATCTAGGTGAAGATCCTTTTTGATAATCTCA
TGACCAAAATCCCTTAACGTGAGTTTTCGTTCCACTGAGCGTCAGACCCCGTAGAAAAGATCAAAGGATC
TTCTTGAGATCCTTTTTTTCTGCGCGTAATCTGCTGCTTGCAAACAAAAAAACCACCGCTACCAGCGGTG
GTTTGTTTGCCGGATCAAGAGCTACCAACTCTTTTTCCGAAGGTAACTGGCTTCAGCAGAGCGCAGATAC
CAAATACTGTTCTTCTAGTGTAGCCGTAGTTAGGCCACCACTTCAAGAACTCTGTAGCACCGCCTACATA
CCTCGCTCTGCTAATCCTGTTACCAGTGGCTGCTGCCAGTGGCGATAAGTCGTGTCTTACCGGGTTGGAC
TCAAGACGATAGTTACCGGATAAGGCGCAGCGGTCGGGCTGAACGGGGGGTTCGTGCACACAGCCCAGCT
TGGAGCGAACGACCTACACCGAACTGAGATACCTACAGCGTGAGCTATGAGAAAGCGCCACGCTTCCCGA
AGGGAGAAAGGCGGACAGGTATCCGGTAAGCGGCAGGGTCGGAACAGGAGAGCGCACGAGGGAGCTTCCA
GGGGGAAACGCCTGGTATCTTTATAGTCCTGTCGGGTTTCGCCACCTCTGACTTGAGCGTCGATTTTTGT
GATGCTCGTCAGGGGGGCGGAGCCTATGGAAAAACGCCAGCAACGCGGCCTTTTTACGGTTCCTGGCCTT
TTGCTGGCCTTTTGCTCACATGTTCTTTCCTGCGTTATCCCCTGATTCTGTGGATAACCGTATTACCGCC
TTTGAGTGAGCTGATACCGCTCGCCGCAGCCGAACGACCGAGCGCAGCGAGTCAGTGAGCGAGGAAGCGG
AAGAGCGCCCAATACGCAAACCGCCTCTCCCCGCGCGTTGGCCGATTCATTAATGCAGCTGGCACGACAG
GTTTCCCGACTGGAAAGCGGGCAGTGAGCGCAACGCAATTAATGTGAGTTAGCTCACTCATTAGGCACCC
CAGGCTTTACACTTTATGCTTCCGGCTCGTATGTTGTGTGGAATTGTGAGCGGATAACAATTTCACACAG
GAAACAGCTATGACATGATTACGAATTAA
